>Addgene plasmid #191748 | csr-1_son-1_mNeptune2.5 | depositor full sequence | sequence record 371834 | csr-1_son-1_mNeptune2.5 sequence 10766 bps
TCGCGCGTTTCGGTGATGACGGTGAAAACCTCTGACACATGCAGCTCCCGGAGACGGTCACAGCTTGTCT
GTAAGCGGATGCCGGGAGCAGACAAGCCCGTCAGGGCGCGTCAGCGGGTGTTGGCGGGTGTCGGGGCTGG
CTTAACTATGCGGCATCAGAGCAGATTGTACTGAGAGTGCACCATACCACAGCTTTTCAATTCAATTCAT
CATTTTTTTTTTATTCTTTTTTTTGATTTCGGTTTCTTTGAAATTTTTTTGATTCGGTAATCTCCGAACA
GAAGGAAGAACGAAGGAAGGAGCACAGACTTAGATTGGTATATATACGCATATGTAGTGTTGAAGAAACA
TGAAATTGCCCAGTATTCTTAACCCAACTGCACAGAACAAAAACCTGCAGGAAACGAAGATAAATCATGT
CGAAAGCTACATATAAGGAACGTGCTGCTACTCATCCTAGTCCTGTTGCTGCCAAGCTATTTAATATCAT
GCACGAAAAGCAAACAAACTTGTGTGCTTCATTGGATGTTCGTACCACCAAGGAATTACTGGAGTTAGTT
GAAGCATTAGGTCCCAAAATTTGTTTACTAAAAACACATGTGGATATCTTGACTGATTTTTCCATGGAGG
GCACAGTTAAGCCGCTAAAGGCATTATCCGCCAAGTACAATTTTTTACTCTTCGAAGACAGAAAATTTGC
TGACATTGGTAATACAGTCAAATTGCAGTACTCTGCGGGTGTATACAGAATAGCAGAATGGGCAGACATT
ACGAATGCACACGGTGTGGTGGGCCCAGGTATTGTTAGCGGTTTGAAGCAGGCGGCAGAAGAAGTAACAA
AGGAACCTAGAGGCCTTTTGATGTTAGCAGAATTGTCATGCAAGGGCTCCCTATCTACTGGAGAATATAC
TAAGGGTACTGTTGACATTGCGAAGAGCGACAAAGATTTTGTTATCGGCTTTATTGCTCAAAGAGACATG
GGTGGAAGAGATGAAGGTTACGATTGGTTGATTATGACACCCGGTGTGGGTTTAGATGACAAGGGAGACG
CATTGGGTCAACAGTATAGAACCGTGGATGATGTGGTCTCTACAGGATCTGACATTATTATTGTTGGAAG
AGGACTATTTGCAAAGGGAAGGGATGCTAAGGTAGAGGGTGAACGTTACAGAAAAGCAGGCTGGGAAGCA
TATTTGAGAAGATGCGGCCAGCAAAACTAAAAAACTGTATTATAAGTAAATGCATGTATACTAAACTCAC
AAATTAGAGCTTCAATTTAATTATATCAGTTATTACCCTATGCGGTGTGAAATACCGCACAGATGCGTAA
GGAGAAAATACCGCATCAGGAAATTGTAAACGTTAATATTTTGTTAAAATTCGCGTTAAATTTTTGTTAA
ATCAGCTCATTTTTTAACCAATAGGCCGAAATCGGCAAAATCCCTTATAAATCAAAAGAATAGACCGAGA
TAGGGT
[37 nt withheld, positions 1477-1513]
AAAGAACGTGGACTCCAACGTCAAAGG
[49 nt withheld, positions 1541-1589]
T
[91 nt withheld, positions 1591-1681]
G
[124 nt withheld, positions 1683-1806]
CGCGCCATTCGCCATTCAGGCTGCGCAACTGTTGGGAAGGGCGATCGGTGCGGGCCTCTTCGCTATTACG
CCAGCTGGCGAAAGGGGGATGTGCTGCAAGGCGATTAAGTTGGGTAACGCCAGGGTTTTCCCAGTCACGA
CGCTGGAGAAGCTCATTCCACCCGAAATGCCCGTGAACTTGCCCTTGTTTGCGCGGGCCTTCTTGCGCTC
TGCTCGGATACGCTCGACATCGCTGAGGAGCTCGGCGAGTTCCTTGGCGCGGTTGCGGACGTTGATACCC
TGGTCTTTGCCGTTCTGGTCGATAAAATGGAACTGGCGCAGCATCTTGAGGAGGGTAAGATGCGACCGAG
CATCGTCCACCACTCGTTCGGAACCGTGCTTAATCAGGTACTCTAGTAGTTGAAGGGCCTTGTAGATCTG
GCGCCATTCTTCGGCGGACTTTTCTGTGAAACGGCGGTAAATCATGGGCATGATTTCGTTGAGTGTTTGG
CTAAGAACAAGGAGGGAAACGCAAGTTAGCCGCGTTCGTATACAAGCGAGCAGTTCTCGAGAACGTACTA
GTTGAAGGTGCCATCGGCGATCTCTTGCATCAAAGTCGACGATGCACCCCAAGGTTCATTGTTGGTGGCC
TCGCGCACCTGGGTTCGCTGTCAGCTCCCGTTCCATGGTCTCTTGTCTGGGATCAAGTATATGGCGAAGG
GCGCAAGAGAATGGTGCCAGTGTGGCGCGTGGATACGGGCATACCTTGGACTCCATCTCGGTATAGTTCA
TGACAGCTGGTTGGAGCCATTGTCAGCACCCTGAACACGAAATCATGAGGGAGTCTTGGTTCTGGACTAG
GTGGTCACCTACCATTTTGAACCTTTCGTACGCCAGCCTTGATGTCGTAGAGTGTCAGGTTGGACACGGT
ATCCTTGAGGCTATTGAAATCCATTGCGTAAACGTGTCTATCGCCGGAGTTGCTGGGAATTGTTCTGATG
GGCTAAGGTAATTCTTCTCTAGATCCAATCTGAGCCTCGCGGTGATGATTGCCAGACGGGCGGGATGCTG
TGGCGACTTGGTGGTTTTTGTTCGGGCTGATCGCTTTCAGGGCGACGTTTCACGGTCTTGTCGGGATCAG
ATGGACATTGAGGTGCGGAATTATACGATTTAGGTGACTGCAGGCCATACAGATCTCCCTAGACGCCGGG
CCAATCCGTTCCTTGCACCTTCTCTCACACATGCAGGTTTTGGAATGTGGCTTCATCGTGTCCAGAACTG
GGCGCATTGGGGCCAGGCTCAGTGTCAGTGTAGGGATCGATGTACATATGGCAGTTGACAGCGAGAGAGC
CAGGTGTCACAGGCAGTCCGTCAGTGGCCGCGGTGGTGGCCACGCACTTTCTGCAGGAGCCGTCTGGGGT
GCGTGCAGCTGGCGGCCGCTTCCGGGCATACGGCTTGTGTAACGAGGGTGTTGACCCTCGGCTTGGCGCT
TGAACTTGGCGCTGCGGTCCCCCCACAGTTGACCACAATCCCCGGCCAATCGAACGACGGCAACAAGGGC
GCACTAGCCAGTGAACGCCTGGGGATAGTGGGTGGTCAAAGAGAATTGGGCAAACGAGACGACAATGGAG
GGTGAACCGGGAATAATAAACAGCTGGTGAGACCACCCATCAAACGAATCACCCCACCATGGGATGCCCT
CAGATGCCCTCCATGCCACCATAAGGAATGATCTTACGGCTTGCCGAAGTTAACAGGCCTGCTTTTGCAT
ATGAACGAGAGCCTGGTGTTGCATTCCACATTGGCTATCTACAGTACCTACCCAACCTACACACCCTGAT
GCGAAAGGGACAGAAGGGGAGAAGGATACATACATATACCTGACTCGTGCCCATCAACAACAGAGAAAGG
GTGATCGCTGAACACATCAGAGCATCTCTTCCCCCCTGGCGACTAAAAGTGCTCCCAATCTCGTCTTACA
TCTGATACGTTGTTCAAACTCCGCAACCCGATCTGCACACTGCCCTGCCTTGGCCCTTCTTGGAGTCTCC
GCTTCCCCACGCCATCTCACGCTCGAGGACTCCGCTGCTAGGTATGAGCTAGGCCTGCCGTCGACAGGAT
CCACCAGACGTCAACAATAACCCATCTTGGAAATACATAAGAAGACGTCACTTCCCTCCCTTTTCGAAAG
GAAGAGATCATCATCAGCATCCATCATGGCTGGTCTTTTTGGTTCCGCCGCCGCATCCGCGAGCAACACC
CTCGGCGATCTTAAGCAGGATGTCGAGCTCGGCCAACCCCCCGAGGACAGCATCAGCGACCTTGCCTTCA
ACCCCAACCCCGCCGACCAGAAGGACTTCCTCGCCGTAGCCAGCTGGGACAAGAAGACACGCATTTACGA
GATCTTGAGTAATGGTCAAGGTCAGGGACAGGCCATGATTGAGCATGATGCCCCCGTTTTCTCTTGCGAT
TTCTTCAAGGTATGTTTGCGTCGATTGGCCTGGCAGGTAGCCCGACAAAACACTGACATGCACTTCTCCC
AACAGGACGGCACAAAGGTCATTTCCGCCGGCGCCGACAAGGCCGCCAAGGTTCTCGATTTGGCCACCGG
TCAGTCGATGCAGGTCGCTGCTCACGATATGCCCATCAAGTGCGTTCGCTACTTCGAGGCCAATGGCACG
CCCATGGCGGTGACAGGTGGCTGGGACAAGCAGATCAAGTACTGGGATTTCCGCTCCGCGAACCCGGCCG
CCACGGTGCAGGCCCAGGAGCGCGTTTATACCATGGATGTGCGCGACAACTTGCTCGTGGTCGGAACCGC
TGATCGCTATATCAACGTGATCAACCTGAAGGACCCCGGCAAGTTCTACAAGACAATGCAGAGCCCTCTT
AAATGGCAGACTCGTGTGGTCAGCTGCTTCAACGATTCTCAGGGCTTTGCTATCGGCTCGATCGAGGGTA
GATGCGCCATTCAATATGTGGAGGACAAGGATTCTGCGTACGCCTTCACCTCCTCCCCCTTTACTATCCC
ATCTGCCGAATACGCTGACTAACTGACTTGTTTTCCAGCTCCAACTTCTCTTTCAAATGCCACCGCGACC
CCGCCCAAGGCAACACCACGGCCGTCCACGCTGTCAACGACATCTCCTTCCACCCCCAACACGGCACCTT
CAGCACAGCCGGTAGCGACGGCACCTTCCACTTCTGGGACAAGGACGCCAAGCACCGTCTCAAGGGTTAC
CCCAACGTCGGCGGCAGCATCACCTCGACAACGTTCAACAAGACCGGCAGCATCTTTGCCTACGCCATTA
GTTATGACTGGAGCAAGGGGTACCAAGGCAACTCGCCCACGTACCCGACCAAGGTCATGCTCCACCCAGT
ACAGCAGGACGAGTGCAAGCCCCGTCCGAGCGTTAAGAAGAGGGCTGGTATTGGTTTGGCTATTGCTGGC
ATGGTCTCCAAGGGCGAGGAGCTCATCAAGGAGAACATGCACACCAAGCTCTACATGGAGGGCACCGTCA
ACAACCACCACTTCAAGTGCACCCACGAGGGCGAGGGCAAGCCCTACGAGGGCACCCAGACCAACCGCAT
CAAGGTCGTCGAGGGCGGCCCCCTCCCCTTCGCCTTCGACATCCTCGCCACCTGCTTCATGTACGGCTCC
AAGACCTTCATCAACCACACCCAGGGCATCCCCGACTTCTTCAAGCAGTCCTTCCCCGAGGGCTTCACCT
GGGAGCGCGTCACCACCTACGAGGACGGCGGCGTCCTCACCGTCACCCAGGACACCTCCCTCCAGGACGG
CTGCCTCATCTACAACGTCAAGCTCCGCGGCGTCAACTTCCCCTCCAACGGCCCCGTCATGCAGAAGAAG
ACCCTCGGCTGGGAGGCCTCCACCGAGACCCTCTACCCCGCCGACGGCGGCCTCGAGGGCCGCTGCGACA
TGGCCCTCAAGCTCGTCGGCGGCGGCCACCTCCACTGCAACCTCAAGACCACCTACCGCTCCAAGAAGCC
CGCCAAGAACCTCAAGATGCCCGGCGTCTACTTCGTCGACCGCCGCCTCGAGCGCATCAAGGAGGCCGAC
AACGAGACCTACGTCGAGCAGCACGAGGTCGCCGTCGCCCGCTACTGCGACCTCCCCTCCAAGCTCGGCC
ACAAGCTCAACGGCATGGACGAGCTCTACAAGTGACTAGAGGATCCGACACTATAGAATACCTAGACAGT
TTGCAGGTCATGTGAATGTTATCGCCAACACATTGAATGCTAAACAGATTACCTCCAACGCCTAGATGAA
ACCAAATTACCCTTGCCTTCTTTTTTTTTACGCCGTTAATGCAGTTGTGATAGAGACCATGCAACGTCTT
CTAAACGGAGACACAAACACATTCGAGTCGATCAGATCGAAATGACTTGTTCCTGTACCTCGTCACCATC
CAGCCACCGTCTGAAATAGACGCAGTTGCTGGGGCTGACAGGTCCGCCTTCCTCGCACATATCATAGACA
GGGCACCGCCCACAAGGCGCCTCCATAAGGCCACTTGCACTCGGCTCAACTCCCATAAATGAGGTAACAA
TGCCTCCTTTGGTTGGATCATGGTCGAGGCGTCGTTGATTGCACGTCCTCGGATCCTGTTTGGGGATGCG
CGTCACACGGTACCCCTTGCGCCCATTGACCTTGACAGGCTCTACTAAGCCATCGTAGTATAGCACATCC
ACCAACTGCTGGATATCCGCCTCGCTCAACGTCGTATTATTCGTGATGCCGGCGTGGTGGATGAACTTTG
CAATGTCCGACACAGTCGGGTACGACTTGTAACCGGCCGGGAGAGGCAGCAATTGCGGCTTGCCGGGCCT
GGTCTTCTTGGCCGGTGCCGGTGCCGCCGTGTCGTCGTTGGAAATCTCGCCCGCGCTGCGCTTCGTCCCC
TTGGAAATATCCTCCGAGTGGGGAATGGTCCCCTGAACCACGCCCTTCTTGGGATTCTTTTCACGCTGCT
GTGCTCCTCCTCCTTGTGCTCCTACTCCTGGTACTCCAGCACCGCCGCCGTGGGAAGTATATGTCGATTT
CTGCTTGATAAAGTCAAACACAATTTCCTGTAGCTCGTTGATGAAGGCCGTGTCGAGCTCGCCCTCAGTA
AACCAGGGGCCACCTGTGGCGCGATCGGAGGGACGTAGGTTCGCCTTGATGTACATCTTCTTGTTGGGGT
GCTCGACGTTCTTCATGCTGGCGATGTAGCCCTTTTGCTCGAGATACTTGATGCAATGCTTCATAAGCGA
GTCGGCCATGTTGAGCTTGTTCTTGATGGTCCGGTTCCAGATGCCGTCGGCCCCGGCTTCGTCGACCATG
GCGTATACCATCATTATTTCGGAGTTGGGGAGGGAGGTGTACCTTTTGGGAGGAAGGGGAGGTTAGTTGG
TGTGCTCGGTTGGCTGTTTCCTGTGTGAAATTGTTATCCGCTCACAATTCCACACAACATAGGAGCCGGA
AGCATAAAGTGTAAAGCCTGGGGTGCCTAATGAGTGAGGTAACTCACATTAATTGCGTTGCGCTCACTGC
CCGCTTTCCAGTCGGGAAACCTGTCGTGCCAGCTGCATTAATGAATCGGCCAACGCGCGGGGAGAGGCGG
TTTGCGTATTGGGCGCTCTTCCGCTTCCTCGCTCACTGACTCGCTGCGCTCGGTCGTTCGGCTGCGGCGA
GCGGTATCAGCTCACTCAAAGGCGGTAATACGGTTATCCACAGAATCAGGGGATAACGCAGGAAAGAACA
TGTGAGCAAAAGGCCAGCAAAAGGCCAGGAACCGTAAAAAGGCCGCGTTGCTGGCGTTTTTCCATAGGCT
CCGCCCCCCTGACGAGCATCACAAAAATCGACGCTCAAGTCAGAGGTGGCGAAACCCGACAGGACTATAA
AGATACCAGGCGTTTCCCCCTGGAAGCTCCCTCGTGCGCTCTCCTGTTCCGACCCTGCCGCTTACCGGAT
ACCTGTCCGCCTTTCTCCCTTCGGGAAGCGTGGCGCTTTCTCATAGCTCACGCTGTAGGTATCTCAGTTC
GGTGTAGGTCGTTCGCTCCAAGCTGGGCTGTGTGCACGAACCCCCCGTTCAGCCCGACCGCTGCGCCTTA
TCCGGTAACTATCGTCTTGAGTCCAACCCGGTAAGACACGACTTATCGCCACTGGCAGCAGCCACTGGTA
ACAGGATTAGCAGAGCGAGGTATGTAGGCGGTGCTACAGAGTTCTTGAAGTGGTGGCCTAACTACGGCTA
CACTAGAAGGACAGTATTTGGTATCTGCGCTCTGCTGAAGCCAGTTACCTTCGGAAAAAGAGTTGGTAGC
TCTTGATCCGGCAAACAAACCACCGCTGGTAGCGGTGGTTTTTTTGTTTGCAAGCAGCAGATTACGCGCA
GAAAAAAAGGATCTCAAGAAGATCCTTTGATCTTTTCTACGGGGTCTGACGCTCAGTGGAACGAAAACTC
ACGTTAAGGGATTTTGGTCATGAGATTATCAAAAAGGATCTTCACCTAGATCCTTTTAAATTAAAAATGA
AGTTTTAAATCAATCTAAAGTATATATGAGTAAACTTGGTCTGACAGTTACCAATGCTTAATCAGTGAGG
CACCTATCTCAGCGATCTGTCTATTTCGTTCATCCATAGTTGCCTGACTCCCCGTCGTGTAGATAACTAC
GATACGGGAGGGCTTACCATCTGGCCCCAGTGCTGCAATGATACCGCGAGACCCACGCTCACCGGCTCCA
GATTTATCAGCAATAAACCAGCCAGCCGGAAGGGCCGAGCGCAGAAGTGGTCCTGCAACTTTATCCGCCT
CCATCCAGTCTATTAATTGTTGCCGGGAAGCTAGAGTAAGTAGTTCGCCAGTTAATAGTTTGCGCAACGT
TGTTGCCATTGCTACAGGCATCGTGGTGTCACGCTCGTCGTTTGGTATGGCTTCATTCAGCTCCGGTTCC
CAACGATCAAGGCGAGTTACATGATCCCCCATGTTGTGCAAAAAAGCGGTTAGCTCCTTCGGTCCTCCGA
TCGTTGTCAGAAGTAAGTTGGCCGCAGTGTTATCACTCATGGTTATGGCAGCACTGCATAATTCTCTTAC
TGTCATGCCATCCGTAAGATGCTTTTCTGTGACTGGTGAGTACTCAACCAAGTCATTCTGAGAATAGTGT
ATGCGGCGACCGAGTTGCTCTTGCCCGGCGTCAATACGGGATAATACCGCGCCACATAGCAGAACTTTAA
AAGTGCTCATCATTGGAAAACGTTCTTCGGGGCGAAAACTCTCAAGGATCTTACCGCTGTTGAGATCCAG
TTCGATGTAACCCACTCGTGCACCCAACTGATCTTCAGCATCTTTTACTTTCACCAGCGTTTCTGGGTGA
GCAAAAACAGGAAGGCAAAATGCCGCAAAAAAGGGAATAAGGGCGACACGGAAATGTTGAATACTCATAC
TCTTCCTTTTTCAATATTATTGAAGCATTTATCAGGGTTATTGTCTCATGAGCGGATACATATTTGAATG
TATTTAGAAAAATAAACAAATAGGGGTTCCGCGCACATTTCCCCGAAAAGTGCCACCTGAACGAAGCATC
TGTGCTTCATTTTGTAGAACAAAAATGCAACGCGAGAGCGCTAATTTTTCAAACAAAGAATCTGAGCTGC
ATTTTTACAGAACAGAAATGCAACGCGAAAGCGCTATTTTACCAACGAAGAATCTGTGCTTCATTTTTGT
AAAACAAAAATGCAACGCGAGAGCGCTAATTTTTCAAACAAAGAATCTGAGCTGCATTTTTACAGAACAG
AAATGCAACGCGAGAGCGCTATTTTACCAACAAAGAATCTATACTTCTTTTTTGTTCTACAAAAATGCAT
CCCGAGAGCGCTATTTTTCTAACAAAGCATCTTAGATTACTTTTTTTCTCCTTTGTGCGCTCTATAATGC
AGTCTCTTGATAACTTTTTGCACTGTAGGTCCGTTAAGGTTAGAAGAAGGCTACTTTGGTGTCTATTTTC
TCTTCCATAAAAAAAGCCTGACTCCACTTCCCGCGTTTACTGATTACTAGCGAAGCTGCGGGTGCATTTT
TTCAAGATAAAGGCATCCCCGATTATATTCTATACCGATGTGGATTGCGCATACTTTGTGAACAGAAAGT
GATAGCGTTGATGATTCTTCATTGGTCAGAAAATTATGAACGGTTTCTTCTATTTTGTCTCTATATACTA
CGTATAGGAAATGTTTACATTTTCGTATTGTTTTCGATTCACTCTATGAATAGTTCTTACTACAATTTTT
TTGTCTAAAGAGTAATACTAGAGATAAACATAAAAAATGTAGAGGTCGAGTTTAGATGCAAGTTCAAGGA
GCGAAAGGTGGATGGGTAGGTTATATAGGGATATAGCACAGAGATATATAGCAAAGAGATACTTTTGAGC
AATGTTTGTGGAAGCGGTATTCGCAATATTTTAGTAGCTCGTTACAGTCCGGTGCGTTTTTGGTTTTTTG
AAAGTGCGTCTTCAGAGCGCTTTTGGTTTTCAAAAGCGCTCTGAAGTTCCTATACTTTCTAGAGAATAGG
AACTTCGGAATAGGAACTTCAAAGCGTTTCCGAAAACGAGCGCTTCCGAAAATGCAACGCGAGCTGCGCA
CATACAGCTCACTGTTCACGTCGCACCTATATCTGCGTGTTGCCTGTATATATATATACATGAGAAGAAC
GGCATAGTGCGTGTTTATGCTTAAATGCGTACTTATATGCGTCTATTTATGTAGGATGAAAGGTAGTCTA
GTACCTCCTGTGATATTATCCCATTCCATGCGGGGTATCGTATGCTTCCTTCAGCACTACCCTTTAGCTG
TTCTATATGCTGCCACTCCTCAATTGGATTAGTCTCATCCTTCAATGCTATCATTTCCTTTGATATTGGA
TCATACTAAGAAACCATTATTATCATGACATTAACCTATAAAAATAGGCGTATCACGAGGCCCTTTCGTC
Features (pLannotate 1.2.2; 20 found; start..end, strand, type, name):
    137..186     +  misc_feature   bom (fragment): basis of mobility region from pBR322
    201..416     +  promoter       URA3 promoter: S. cerevisiae URA3
    417..1220    +  CDS            URA3: orotidine-5'-phosphate decarboxylase, required for uracil biosynthesis; S. cerevisiae URA3; yeast auxotrophic marker, counterselectable with 5-fluoroorotic acid (5-FOA)
   1299..1350    +  misc_feature   bom (fragment): basis of mobility region from pBR322
   1351..1806    -  rep_origin     f1 ori (sequence partly withheld): f1 bacteriophage origin of replication; arrow indicates direction of (+) strand synthesis
   1814..1948    -  CDS            lacZα (fragment): LacZα fragment of β-galactosidase; lacZ fragment
   1972..2298    -  CDS            YCTB_SCHPO (fragment): Experimental evidence at protein level: Swiss-Prot protein existence level 1. From Schizosaccharomyces pombe (strain 972 / ATCC 24843) (Fission yeast).
   2367..2447    -  CDS            ENT3 (fragment): ENT3_YEAST - Experimental evidence at protein level: Swiss-Prot protein existence level 1. Involved in the recruitment of clathrin to the Golgi network and endosomes to form clathrin coated vesicles. Plays a role in the trafficking of clathrin between the Golgi network and endosomes. Binds to membranes enriched in phosphatidylinositol-3,5-bisphosphate (PtdIns(3,5)P2) and, in association with VPS27, is involved in protein sorting at the multivesicular body (MVB). From Saccharomyces cerevisiae (strain ATCC 204508 / S288c) (Baker's yeast).
   4011..4796    +  CDS            rae1 (fragment): RAE1_SCHPO - Experimental evidence at protein level: Swiss-Prot protein existence level 1. Required for mitotic cell growth as well as for spore germination. Functions in cell cycle progression through trafficking of proteins required for mitosis. Has a role in the mRNA export process. From Schizosaccharomyces pombe (strain 972 / ATCC 24843) (Fission yeast).
   4850..5194    +  CDS            rae1 (fragment): RAE1_SCHPO - Experimental evidence at protein level: Swiss-Prot protein existence level 1. Required for mitotic cell growth as well as for spore germination. Functions in cell cycle progression through trafficking of proteins required for mitosis. Has a role in the mRNA export process. From Schizosaccharomyces pombe (strain 972 / ATCC 24843) (Fission yeast).
   5237..5968    +  CDS            mNeptune2.5: mNeptune2.5 is a basic (constitutively fluorescent) red fluorescent protein published in 2014, derived from Entacmaea quadricolor. It is reported to be a rapidly-maturing monomer with moderate acid sensitivity.
   7225..7247    -  protein_bind   lac operator (fragment): The lac repressor binds to the lac operator to inhibit transcription in E. coli. This inhibition can be relieved by adding lactose or isopropyl-β-D-thiogalactopyranoside (IPTG). lac repressor encoded by lacI
   7251..7281    -  promoter       lac promoter: promoter for the E. coli lac operon
   7296..7317    -  protein_bind   CAP binding site: CAP binding activates transcription in the presence of cAMP. E. coli catabolite activator protein
   7330..7422    -  CDS            lacI (fragment): lac repressor; lacI; The lac repressor binds to the lac operator to inhibit transcription in E. coli. This inhibition can be relieved by adding lactose or isopropyl-β-D-thiogalactopyranoside (IPTG).
   7605..8193    -  rep_origin     ori: high-copy-number ColE1/pMB1/pBR322/pUC origin of replication
   8364..9224    -  CDS            AmpR: β-lactamase; bla; confers resistance to ampicillin, carbenicillin, and related antibiotics
   9225..9329    -  promoter       AmpR promoter: bla
   9356..10698   -  rep_origin     2μ ori: yeast 2μ plasmid origin of replication
  10766..35      +  CDS            rop (fragment) (across the origin): Rop protein, which maintains plasmids at low copy number; rop
