>Addgene plasmid #191748 | csr-1_son-1_mNeptune2.5 | addgene full sequence | sequence record 379329 | Addgene NGS Result
GACCTACACCGAACTGAGATACCTACAGCGTGAGCTATGAGAAAGCGCCACGCTTCCCGAAGGGAGAAAG
GCGGACAGGTATCCGGTAAGCGGCAGGGTCGGAACAGGAGAGCGCACGAGGGAGCTTCCAGGGGGAAACG
CCTGGTATCTTTATAGTCCTGTCGGGTTTCGCCACCTCTGACTTGAGCGTCGATTTTTGTGATGCTCGTC
AGGGGGGCGGAGCCTATGGAAAAACGCCAGCAACGCGGCCTTTTTACGGTTCCTGGCCTTTTGCTGGCCT
TTTGCTCACATGTTCTTTCCTGCGTTATCCCCTGATTCTGTGGATAACCGTATTACCGCCTTTGAGTGAG
CTGATACCGCTCGCCGCAGCCGAACGACCGAGCGCAGCGAGTCAGTGAGCGAGGAAGCGGAAGAGCGCCC
AATACACAAACCGCCTCTCCCCGCGCGTTGGCCGATTCATTAATGCAGCTGGCACGACAGGTTTCCCGAC
TGGAAAGCGGGCAGTGAGCGCAACGCAATTAATGTGAGTTAGCTCACTCATTAGGCACCCCAGGCTTTAC
ACTTTATGCTTCCGGCTCGTATGTTGTGTGGAATTGTGAGCGGATAACAATTTCACACAGGAAACAGCCA
ACCGAGCACACCAACTAACCTCCCCTTCCTCCCAAAAGGTACACCTCCCTCCCCAACTCCGAAATAATGA
TGGTATACGCCATGGTCGACGAAGCCGGGGCCGACGGCATCTGGAACCGGACCATCAAGAACAAGCTCAA
CATGGCCGACTCGCTTATGAAGCATTGCATCAAGTATCTCGAGCAAAAGGGCTACATCGCCAGCATGAAG
AACGTCGAGCACCCCAACAAGAAGATGTACATCAAGGCGAACCTACGTCCCTCCGATCGCGCCACAGGTG
GCCCCTGGTTTACTGAGGGCGAGCTCGACACGGCCTTCATCAACGAGCTACAGGAAATTGTGTTTGACTT
TATCAAGCAGAAATCGACATATACTTCCCACGGCGGCGGTGCTGGAGTACCAGGAGTAGGAGCACAAGGA
GGAGGAGCACAGCAGCGTGAAAAGAATCCCAAGAAGGGCGTGGTTCAGGGGACCATTCCCCACTCGGAGG
ATATTTCCAAGGGGACGAAGCGCAGCGCGGGCGAGATTTCCAACGACGACACGGCGGCACCGGCACCGGC
CAAGAAGACCAGGCCCGGCAAGCCGCAATTGCTGCCTCTCCCGGCCGGTTACAAGTCGTACCCGACTGTG
TCGGACATTGCAAAGTTCATCCACCACGCCGGCATCACGAATAATACGACGTTGAGCGAGGCGGATATCC
AGCAGTTGGTGGATGTGCTATACTACGATGGCTTAGTAGAGCCTGTCAAGGTCAATGGGCGCAAGGGGTA
CCGTGTGACGCGCATCCCCAAACAGGATCCGAGGACGTGCAATCAACGACGCCTCGACCATGATCCAACC
AAAGGAGGCATTGTTACCTCATTTATGGGAGTTGAGCCGAGTGCAAGTGGCCTTATGGAGGCGCCTTGTG
GGCGGTGCCCTGTCTATGATATGTGCGAGGAAGGCGGACCTGTCAGCCCCAGCAACTGCGTCTATTTCAG
ACGGTGGCTGGATGGTGACGAGGTACAGGAACAAGTCATTTCGATCTGATCGACTCGAATGTGTTTGTGT
CTCCGTTTAGAAGACGTTGCATGGTCTCTATCACAACTGCATTAACGGCGTAAAAAAAAAGAAGGCAAGG
GTAATTTGGTTTCATCTAGGCGTTGGAGGTAATCTGTTTAGCATTCAATGTGTTGGCGATAACATTCACA
TGACCTGCAAACTGTCTAGGTATTCTATAGTGTCGGATCCTCTAGTCACTTGTAGAGCTCGTCCATGCCG
TTGAGCTTGTGGCCGAGCTTGGAGGGGAGGTCGCAGTAGCGGGCGACGGCGACCTCGTGCTGCTCGACGT
AGGTCTCGTTGTCGGCCTCCTTGATGCGCTCGAGGCGGCGGTCGACGAAGTAGACGCCGGGCATCTTGAG
GTTCTTGGCGGGCTTCTTGGAGCGGTAGGTGGTCTTGAGGTTGCAGTGGAGGTGGCCGCCGCCGACGAGC
TTGAGGGCCATGTCGCAGCGGCCCTCGAGGCCGCCGTCGGCGGGGTAGAGGGTCTCGGTGGAGGCCTCCC
AGCCGAGGGTCTTCTTCTGCATGACGGGGCCGTTGGAGGGGAAGTTGACGCCGCGGAGCTTGACGTTGTA
GATGAGGCAGCCGTCCTGGAGGGAGGTGTCCTGGGTGACGGTGAGGACGCCGCCGTCCTCGTAGGTGGTG
ACGCGCTCCCAGGTGAAGCCCTCGGGGAAGGACTGCTTGAAGAAGTCGGGGATGCCCTGGGTGTGGTTGA
TGAAGGTCTTGGAGCCGTACATGAAGCAGGTGGCGAGGATGTCGAAGGCGAAGGGGAGGGGGCCGCCCTC
GACGACCTTGATGCGGTTGGTCTGGGTGCCCTCGTAGGGCTTGCCCTCGCCCTCGTGGGTGCACTTGAAG
TGGTGGTTGTTGACGGTGCCCTCCATGTAGAGCTTGGTGTGCATGTTCTCCTTGATGAGCTCCTCGCCCT
TGGAGACCATGCCAGCAATAGCCAAACCAATACCAGCCCTCTTCTTAACGCTCGGACGGGGCTTGCACTC
GTCCTGCTGTACTGGGTGGAGCATGACCTTGGTCGGGTACGTGGGCGAGTTGCCTTGGTACCCCTTGCTC
CAGTCATAACTAATGGCGTAGGCAAAGATGCTGCCGGTCTTGTTGAACGTTGTCGAGGTGATGCTGCCGC
CGACGTTGGGGTAACCCTTGAGACGGTGCTTGGCGTCCTTGTCCCAGAAGTGGAAGGTGCCGTCGCTACC
GGCTGTGCTGAAGGTGCCGTGTTGGGGGTGGAAGGAGATGTCGTTGACAGCGTGGACGGCCGTGGTGTTG
CCTTGGGCGGGGTCGCGGTGGCATTTGAAAGAGAAGTTGGAGCTGGAAAACAAGTCAGTTAGTCAGCGTA
TTCGGCAGATGGGATAGTAAAGGGGGAGGAGGTGAAGGCGTACGCAGAATCCTTGTCCTCCACATATTGA
ATGGCGCATCTACCCTCGATCGAGCCGATAGCAAAGCCCTGAGAATCGTTGAAGCAGCTGACCACACGAG
TCTGCCATTTAAGAGGGCTCTGCATTGTCTTGTAGAACTTGCCGGGGTCCTTCAGGTTGATCACGTTGAT
ATAGCGATCAGCGGTTCCGACCACGAGCAAGTTGTCGCGCACATCCATGGTATAAACGCGCTCCTGGGCC
TGCACCGTGGCGGCCGGGTTCGCGGAGCGGAAATCCCAGTACTTGATCTGCTTGTCCCAGCCACCTGTCA
CCGCCATGGGCGTGCCATTGGCCTCGAAGTAGCGAACGCACTTGATGGGCATATCGTGAGCAGCGACCTG
CATCGACTGACCGGTGGCCAAATCGAGAACCTTGGCGGCCTTGTCGGCGCCGGCGGAAATGACCTTTGTG
CCGTCCTGTTGGGAGAAGTGCATGTCAGTGTTTTGTCGGGCTACCTGCCAGGCCAATCGACGCAAACATA
CCTTGAAGAAATCGCAAGAGAAAACGGGGGCATCATGCTCAATCATGGCCTGTCCCTGACCTTGACCATT
ACTCAAGATCTCGTAAATGCGTGTCTTCTTGTCCCAGCTGGCTACGGCGAGGAAGTCCTTCTGGTCGGCG
GGGTTGGGGTTGAAGGCAAGGTCGCTGATGCTGTCCTCGGGGGGTTGGCCGAGCTCGACATCCTGCTTAA
GATCGCCGAGGGTGTTGCTCGCGGATGCGGCGGCGGAACCAAAAAGACCAGCCATGATGGATGCTGATGA
TGATCTCTTCCTTTCGAAAAGGGAGGGAAGTGACGTCTTCTTATGTATTTCCAAGATGGGTTATTGTTGA
CGTCTGGTGGATCCTGTCGACGGCAGGCCTAGCTCATACCTAGCAGCGGAGTCCTCGAGCGTGAGATGGC
GTGGGGAAGCGGAGACTCCAAGAAGGGCCAAGGCAGGGCAGTGTGCAGATCGGGTTGCGGAGTTTGAACA
ACGTATCAGATGTAAGACGAGATTGGGAGCACTTTTAGTCGCCAGGGGGGAAGAGATGCTCTGATGTGTT
CAGCGATCACCCTTTCTCTGTTGTTGATGGGCACGAGTCAGGTATATGTATGTATCCTTCTCCCCTTCTG
TCCCTTTCGCATCAGGGTGTGTAGGTTGGGTAGGTACTGTAGATAGCCAATGTGGAATGCAACACCAGGC
TCTCGTTCATATGCAAAAGCAGGCCTGTTAACTTCGGCAAGCCGTAAGATCATTCCTTATGGTGGCATGG
AGGGCATCTGAGGGCATCCCATGGTGGGGTGATTCGTTTGATGGGTGGTCTCACCAGCTGTTTATTATTC
CCGGTTCACCCTCCATTGTCGTCTCGTTTGCCCAATTCTCTTTGACCACCCACTATCCCCAGGCGTTCAC
TGGCTAGTGCGCCCTTGTTGCCGTCGTTCGATTGGCCGGGGATTGTGGTCAACTGTGGGGGGACCGCAGC
GCCAAGTTCAAGCGCCAAGCCGAGGGTCAACACCCTCGTTACACAAGCCGTATGCCCGGAAGCGGCCGCC
AGCTGCACGCACCCCAGACGGCTCCTGCAGAAAGTGCGTGGCCACCACCGCGGCCACTGACGGACTGCCT
GTGACACCTGGCTCTCTCGCTGTCAACTGCCATATGTACATCGATCCCTACACTGACACTGAGCCTGGCC
CCAATGCGCCCAGTTCTGGACACGATGAAGCCACATTCCAAAACCTGCATGTGTGAGAGAAGGTGCAAGG
AACGGATTGGCCCGGCGTCTAGGGAGATCTGTATGGCCTGCAGTCACCTAAATCGTATAATTCCGCACCT
CAATGTCCATCTGATCCCGACAAGACCGTGAAACGTCGCCCTGAAAGCGATCAGCCCGAACAAAAACCAC
CAAGTCGCCACAGCATCCCGCCCGTCTGGCAATCATCACCGCGAGGCTCAGATTGGATCTAGAGAAGAAT
TACCTTAGCCCATCAGAACAATTCCCAGCAACTCCGGCGATAGACACGTTTACGCAATGGATTTCAATAG
CCTCAAGGATACCGTGTCCAACCTGACACTCTACGACATCAAGGCTGGCGTACGAAAGGTTCAAAATGGT
AGGTGACCACCTAGTCCAGAACCAAGACTCCCTCATGATTTCGTGTTCAGGGTGCTGACAATGGCTCCAA
CCAGCTGTCATGAACTATACCGAGATGGAGTCCAAGGTATGCCCGTATCCACGCGCCACACTGGCACCAT
TCTCTTGCGCCCTTCGCCATATACTTGATCCCAGACAAGAGACCATGGAACGGGAGCTGACAGCGAACCC
AGGTGCGCGAGGCCACCAACAATGAACCTTGGGGTGCATCGTCGACTTTGATGCAAGAGATCGCCGATGG
CACCTTCAACTAGTACGTTCTCGAGAACTGCTCGCTTGTATACGAACGCGGCTAACTTGCGTTTCCCTCC
TTGTTCTTAGCCAAACACTCAACGAAATCATGCCCATGATTTACCGCCGTTTCACAGAAAAGTCCGCCGA
AGAATGGCGCCAGATCTACAAGGCCCTTCAACTACTAGAGTACCTGATTAAGCACGGTTCCGAACGAGTG
GTGGACGATGCTCGGTCGCATCTTACCCTCCTCAAGATGCTGCGCCAGTTCCATTTTATCGACCAGAACG
GCAAAGACCAGGGTATCAACGTCCGCAACCGCGCCAAGGAACTCGCCGAGCTCCTCAGCGATGTCGAGCG
TATCCGAGCAGAGCGCAAGAAGGCCCGCGCAAACAAGGGCAAGTTCACGGGCATTTCGGGTGGAATGAGC
TTCTCCAGCGTCGTGACTGGGAAAACCCTGGCGTTACCCAACTTAATCGCCTTGCAGCACATCCCCCTTT
CGCCAGCTGGCGTAATAGCGAAGAGGCCCGCACCGATCGCCCTTCCCAACAGTTGCGCAGCCTGAATGGC
GAATGG
[124 nt withheld, positions 6027-6150]
C
[91 nt withheld, positions 6152-6242]
A
[49 nt withheld, positions 6244-6292]
CCTTTGACGTTGGAGTCCACGTTCTTT
[37 nt withheld, positions 6320-6356]
ACCCTATCTCGGTCTATTCTTTTGATTTATAAGGGATTTTGCCGATTTCGGCCTATTGGTTAAAAAATGA
GCTGATTTAACAAAAATTTAACGCGAATTTTAACAAAATATTAACGCTTACAATTTCCTGATGCGGTATT
TTCTCCTTACGCATCTGTGCGGTATTTCACACCGCATAGGGTAATAACTGATATAATTAAATTGAAGCTC
TAATTTGTGAGTTTAGTATACATGCATTTACTTATAATACAGTTTTTTAGTTTTGCTGGCCGCATCTTCT
CAAATATGCTTCCCAGCCTGCTTTTCTGTAACGTTCACCCTCTACCTTAGCATCCCTTCCCTTTGCAAAT
AGTCCTCTTCCAACAATAATAATGTCAGATCCTGTAGAGACCACATCATCCACGGTTCTATACTGTTGAC
CCAATGCGTCTCCCTTGTCATCTAAACCCACACCGGGTGTCATAATCAACCAATCGTAACCTTCATCTCT
TCCACCCATGTCTCTTTGAGCAATAAAGCCGATAACAAAATCTTTGTCGCTCTTCGCAATGTCAACAGTA
CCCTTAGTATATTCTCCAGTAGATAGGGAGCCCTTGCATGACAATTCTGCTAACATCAAAAGGCCTCTAG
GTTCCTTTGTTACTTCTTCTGCCGCCTGCTTCAAACCGCTAACAATACCTGGGCCCACCACACCGTGTGC
ATTCGTAATGTCTGCCCATTCTGCTATTCTGTATACACCCGCAGAGTACTGCAATTTGACTGTATTACCA
ATGTCAGCAAATTTTCTGTCTTCGAAGAGTAAAAAATTGTACTTGGCGGATAATGCCTTTAGCGGCTTAA
CTGTGCCCTCCATGGAAAAATCAGTCAAGATATCCACATGTGTTTTTAGTAAACAAATTTTGGGACCTAA
TGCTTCAACTAACTCCAGTAATTCCTTGGTGGTACGAACATCCAATGAAGCACACAAGTTTGTTTGCTTT
TCGTGCATGATATTAAATAGCTTGGCAGCAACAGGACTAGGATGAGTAGCAGCACGTTCCTTATATGTAG
CTTTCGACATGATTTATCTTCGTTTCCTGCAGGTTTTTGTTCTGTGCAGTTGGGTTAAGAATACTGGGCA
ATTTCATGTTTCTTCAACACTACATATGCGTATATATACCAATCTAAGTCTGTGCTCCTTCCTTCGTTCT
TCCTTCTGTTCGGAGATTACCGAATCAAAAAAATTTCAAGGAAACCGAAATCAAAAAAAAGAATAAAAAA
AAAATGATGAATTGAAAAGGTGGTATGGTGCACTCTCAGTACAATCTGCTCTGATGCCGCATAGTTAAGC
CAGCCCCGACACCCGCCAACACCCGCTGACGCGCCCTGACGGGCTTGTCTGCTCCCGGCATCCGCTTACA
GACAAGCTGTGACCGTCTCCGGGAGCTGCATGTGTCAGAGGTTTTCACCGTCATCACCGAAACGCGCGAG
ACGAAAGGGCCTCGTGATACGCCTATTTTTATAGGTTAATGTCATGATAATAATGGTTTCTTAGTATGAT
CCAATATCAAAGGAAATGATAGCATTGAAGGATGAGACTAATCCAATTGAGGAGTGGCAGCATATAGAAC
AGCTAAAGGGTAGTGCTGAAGGAAGCATACGATACCCCGCATGGAATGGGATAATATCACAGGAGGTACT
AGACTACCTTTCATCCTACATAAATAGACGCATATAAGTACGCATTTAAGCATAAACACGCACTATGCCG
TTCTTCTCATGTATATATATATACAGGCAACACGCAGATATAGGTGCGACGTGAACAGTGAGCTGTATGT
GCGCAGCTCGCGTTGCATTTTCGGAAGCGCTCGTTTTCGGAAACGCTTTGAAGTTCCTATTCCGAAGTTC
CTATTCTCTAGAAAGTATAGGAACTTCAGAGCGCTTTTGAAAACCAAAAGCGCTCTGAAGACGCACTTTC
AAAAAACCAAAAACGCACCGGACTGTAACGAGCTACTAAAATATTGCGAATACCGCTTCCACAAACATTG
CTCAAAAGTATCTCTTTGCTATATATCTCTGTGCTATATCCCTATATAACCTACCCATCCACCTTTCGCT
CCTTGAACTTGCATCTAAACTCGACCTCTACATTTTTTATGTTTATCTCTAGTATTACTCTTTAGACAAA
AAAATTGTAGTAAGAACTATTCATAGAGTGAATCGAAAACAATACGAAAATGTAAACATTTCCTATACGT
AGTATATAGAGACAAAATAGAAGAAACCGTTCATAATTTTCTGACCAATGAAGAATCATCAACGCTATCA
CTTTCTGTTCACAAAGTATGCGCAATCCACATCGGTATAGAATATAATCGGGGATGCCTTTATCTTGAAA
AAATGCACCCGCAGCTTCGCTAGTAATCAGTAAACGCGGGAAGTGGAGTCAGGCTTTTTTTATGGAAGAG
AAAATAGACACCAAAGTAGCCTTCTTCTAACCTTAACGGACCTACAGTGCAAAAAGTTATCAAGAGACTG
CATTATAGAGCGCACAAAGGAGAAAAAAAGTAATCTAAGATGCTTTGTTAGAAAAATAGCGCTCTCGGGA
TGCATTTTTGTAGAACAAAAAAGAAGTATAGATTCTTTGTTGGTAAAATAGCGCTCTCGCGTTGCATTTC
TGTTCTGTAAAAATGCAGCTCAGATTCTTTGTTTGAAAAATTAGCGCTCTCGCGTTGCATTTTTGTTTTA
CAAAAATGAAGCACAGATTCTTCGTTGGTAAAATAGCGCTTTCGCGTTGCATTTCTGTTCTGTAAAAATG
CAGCTCAGATTCTTTGTTTGAAAAATTAGCGCTCTCGCGTTGCATTTTTGTTCTACAAAATGAAGCACAG
ATGCTTCGTTCAGGTGGCACTTTTCGGGGAAATGTGCGCGGAACCCCTATTTGTTTATTTTTCTAAATAC
ATTCAAATATGTATCCGCTCATGAGACAATAACCCTGATAAATGCTTCAATAATATTGAAAAAGGAAGAG
TATGAGTATTCAACATTTCCGTGTCGCCCTTATTCCCTTTTTTGCGGCATTTTGCCTTCCTGTTTTTGCT
CACCCAGAAACGCTGGTGAAAGTAAAAGATGCTGAAGATCAGTTGGGTGCACGAGTGGGTTACATCGAAC
TGGATCTCAACAGCGGTAAGATCCTTGAGAGTTTTCGCCCCGAAGAACGTTTTCCAATGATGAGCACTTT
TAAAGTTCTGCTATGTGGCGCGGTATTATCCCGTATTGACGCCGGGCAAGAGCAACTCGGTCGCCGCATA
CACTATTCTCAGAATGACTTGGTTGAGTACTCACCAGTCACAGAAAAGCATCTTACGGATGGCATGACAG
TAAGAGAATTATGCAGTGCTGCCATAACCATGAGTGATAACACTGCGGCCAACTTACTTCTGACAACGAT
CGGAGGACCGAAGGAGCTAACCGCTTTTTTGCACAACATGGGGGATCATGTAACTCGCCTTGATCGTTGG
GAACCGGAGCTGAATGAAGCCATACCAAACGACGAGCGTGACACCACGATGCCTGTAGCAATGGCAACAA
CGTTGCGCAAACTATTAACTGGCGAACTACTTACTCTAGCTTCCCGGCAACAATTAATAGACTGGATGGA
GGCGGATAAAGTTGCAGGACCACTTCTGCGCTCGGCCCTTCCGGCTGGCTGGTTTATTGCTGATAAATCT
GGAGCCGGTGAGCGTGGGTCTCGCGGTATCATTGCAGCACTGGGGCCAGATGGTAAGCCCTCCCGTATCG
TAGTTATCTACACGACGGGGAGTCAGGCAACTATGGATGAACGAAATAGACAGATCGCTGAGATAGGTGC
CTCACTGATTAAGCATTGGTAACTGTCAGACCAAGTTTACTCATATATACTTTAGATTGATTTAAAACTT
CATTTTTAATTTAAAAGGATCTAGGTGAAGATCCTTTTTGATAATCTCATGACCAAAATCCCTTAACGTG
AGTTTTCGTTCCACTGAGCGTCAGACCCCGTAGAAAAGATCAAAGGATCTTCTTGAGATCCTTTTTTTCT
GCGCGTAATCTGCTGCTTGCAAACAAAAAAACCACCGCTACCAGCGGTGGTTTGTTTGCCGGATCAAGAG
CTACCAACTCTTTTTCCGAAGGTAACTGGCTTCAGCAGAGCGCAGATACCAAATACTGTTCTTCTAGTGT
AGCCGTAGTTAGGCCACCACTTCAAGAACTCTGTAGCACCGCCTACATACCTCGCTCTGCTAATCCTGTT
ACCAGTGGCTGCTGCCAGTGGCGATAAGTCGTGTCTTACCGGGTTGGACTCAAGACGATAGTTACCGGAT
AAGGCGCAGCGGTCGGGCTGAACGGGGGGTTCGTGCACACAGCCCAGCTTGGAGCGAAC
Features (pLannotate 1.2.2; 20 found; start..end, strand, type, name):
    415..507     +  CDS            lacI (fragment): lac repressor; lacI; The lac repressor binds to the lac operator to inhibit transcription in E. coli. This inhibition can be relieved by adding lactose or isopropyl-β-D-thiogalactopyranoside (IPTG).
    520..541     +  protein_bind   CAP binding site: CAP binding activates transcription in the presence of cAMP. E. coli catabolite activator protein
    556..586     +  promoter       lac promoter: promoter for the E. coli lac operon
    590..612     +  protein_bind   lac operator (fragment): The lac repressor binds to the lac operator to inhibit transcription in E. coli. This inhibition can be relieved by adding lactose or isopropyl-β-D-thiogalactopyranoside (IPTG). lac repressor encoded by lacI
   1869..2600    -  CDS            mNeptune2.5: mNeptune2.5 is a basic (constitutively fluorescent) red fluorescent protein published in 2014, derived from Entacmaea quadricolor. It is reported to be a rapidly-maturing monomer with moderate acid sensitivity.
   2643..2987    -  CDS            rae1 (fragment): RAE1_SCHPO - Experimental evidence at protein level: Swiss-Prot protein existence level 1. Required for mitotic cell growth as well as for spore germination. Functions in cell cycle progression through trafficking of proteins required for mitosis. Has a role in the mRNA export process. From Schizosaccharomyces pombe (strain 972 / ATCC 24843) (Fission yeast).
   3041..3826    -  CDS            rae1 (fragment): RAE1_SCHPO - Experimental evidence at protein level: Swiss-Prot protein existence level 1. Required for mitotic cell growth as well as for spore germination. Functions in cell cycle progression through trafficking of proteins required for mitosis. Has a role in the mRNA export process. From Schizosaccharomyces pombe (strain 972 / ATCC 24843) (Fission yeast).
   5390..5470    +  CDS            ENT3 (fragment): ENT3_YEAST - Experimental evidence at protein level: Swiss-Prot protein existence level 1. Involved in the recruitment of clathrin to the Golgi network and endosomes to form clathrin coated vesicles. Plays a role in the trafficking of clathrin between the Golgi network and endosomes. Binds to membranes enriched in phosphatidylinositol-3,5-bisphosphate (PtdIns(3,5)P2) and, in association with VPS27, is involved in protein sorting at the multivesicular body (MVB). From Saccharomyces cerevisiae (strain ATCC 204508 / S288c) (Baker's yeast).
   5539..5865    +  CDS            YCTB_SCHPO (fragment): Experimental evidence at protein level: Swiss-Prot protein existence level 1. From Schizosaccharomyces pombe (strain 972 / ATCC 24843) (Fission yeast).
   5889..6023    +  CDS            lacZα (fragment): LacZα fragment of β-galactosidase; lacZ fragment
   6027..6455    +  rep_origin     f1 ori (sequence partly withheld): f1 bacteriophage origin of replication; arrow indicates direction of (+) strand synthesis
   6483..6534    -  misc_feature   bom (fragment): basis of mobility region from pBR322
   6613..7416    -  CDS            URA3: orotidine-5'-phosphate decarboxylase, required for uracil biosynthesis; S. cerevisiae URA3; yeast auxotrophic marker, counterselectable with 5-fluoroorotic acid (5-FOA)
   7417..7632    -  promoter       URA3 promoter: S. cerevisiae URA3
   7640..7689    -  misc_feature   bom (fragment): basis of mobility region from pBR322
   7791..7826    -  CDS            rop (fragment): Rop protein, which maintains plasmids at low copy number; rop
   7894..9236    +  rep_origin     2μ ori: yeast 2μ plasmid origin of replication
   9263..9367    +  promoter       AmpR promoter: bla
   9368..10228   +  CDS            AmpR: β-lactamase; bla; confers resistance to ampicillin, carbenicillin, and related antibiotics
  10399..232     +  rep_origin     ori (across the origin): high-copy-number ColE1/pMB1/pBR322/pUC origin of replication
