[The description below was written by a language model from this plasmid's Addgene catalogue record and pLannotate feature annotations shown in this document.]
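Description:
csr-1_son-1_mNeptune2.5 is a roughly 10.8 kb plasmid built on pRS426, an E. coli–yeast shuttle backbone, and designed to deliver a fluorescent nuclear envelope reporter into the filamentous fungus Neurospora crassa. In bacteria it replicates from a high-copy ColE1/pUC-type origin and is selected with ampicillin through the AmpR (β-lactamase) cassette. The backbone also carries the yeast 2μ origin and the URA3 auxotrophic marker, which allow maintenance in Saccharomyces cerevisiae, together with an f1 origin and remnants of the lac promoter/lacZα cloning region. Although catalogued as a bacterial expression vector, the payload is meant for the fungus.

The insert is the N. crassa gene NCU04288 (son-1), fused at its C terminus to the far-red fluorescent protein mNeptune2.5 and, according to the record, driven by the NCU04502 promoter. The automated annotation labels the son-1 coding region as two fragments resembling fission yeast rae1, separated by a short unannotated gap; this reflects homology to that mRNA export factor rather than a separate gene. The promoter itself is not annotated. Stretches flanking the cassette, including weak hits to unrelated yeast proteins, are not otherwise identified. The plasmid name and the cyclosporin A selectable marker suggest that they are homology arms for the csr-1 locus, where disruption gives cyclosporin A resistance, but the record does not say so explicitly.

The stated purpose is to test the fluorescent properties of mNeptune2.5 in Neurospora, as part of work optimizing fluorescent proteins for multicolour live-cell imaging. The sequenced and depositor records differ by only 11 nt in length and show the same features in opposite orientation.
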