Addgene plasmid #191748: csr-1_son-1_mNeptune2.5
Purpose: Test fluorescent properties in Neurospora crassa. Nuclear envelope fluorescent reporter.
Depositing lab: Jay C Dunlap. Depositing organization: Dartmouth College and Medical School. Publication: Optimized fluorescent proteins for 4-color and photoconvertible live-cell imaging in Neurospora crassa. Wang Z, Bartholomai BM, Loros JJ, Dunlap JC. Fungal Genet Biol. 2022 Dec 5:103763. doi: 10.1016/j.fgb.2022.103763. PubMed 36481248.
Backbone
  Vector backbone: pRS426
  Total vector size (bp): 10766
  Vector type: Bacterial Expression
  Selectable markers: Cyclosporin A
Growth in bacteria
  Bacterial resistance: Ampicillin, 100 μg/mL
  Growth temperature: 37°C
  Growth strain: DH5alpha
  Copy number: Unknown
Gene/Insert
  Gene/Insert name: NCU04288 (alt name: son-1)
  Species: Neurospora crassa
  Insert size (bp): 3056
  Entrez Gene: NCU04288 (a.k.a. NCU04288)
  Tag / fusion protein: mNeptune2.5 (C terminal on insert); NCU04502 promoter (N terminal on insert)
Terms and licenses: Academic/Nonprofit Terms; Industry Terms: Not Available to Industry
How to cite: csr-1_son-1_mNeptune2.5 was a gift from Jay C Dunlap (Addgene plasmid # 191748 ; http://n2t.net/addgene:191748 ; RRID:Addgene_191748)
